>Addgene plasmid #54039 | mEmerald-Centrin2-N-10 | depositor partial sequence | sequence record 84225 | insert sequence
GACGTCAGATCCGCTAGCCGCCACCATGGCCTCCAACTTTAAGAAGGCAAACATGGCATCAAGTTCTCAG
CGAAAAAGAATGAGCCCTAAGCCTGAGCTTACTGAAGAGCAAAAGCAGGAGATCCGGGAAGCTTTTGATC
TTTTCGATGCGGATGGAACTGGCACCATAGATGTTAAAGAACTGAAGGTGGCAATGAGGGCCCTGGGCTT
TGAACCCAAGAAAGAAGAAATTAAGAAAATGATAAGTGAAATTGATAAGGAAGGGACAGGAAAAATGAAC
TTTGGTGACTTTTTAACTGTGATGACCCAGAAAATGTCTGAGAAAGATACTAAAGAAGAAATCCTGAAAG
CTTTCAAGCTCTTTGATGATGATGAAACTGGGAAGATTTCGTTCAAAAATCTGAAACGCGTGGCCAAGGA
GTTGGGTGAGAACCTGACTGATGAGGAGCTGCAGGAAATGATTGATGAAGCTGATCGAGATGGAGATGGA
GAGGTCAGTGAGCAAGAGTTCCTGCGCATCATGAAAAAGACCAGCCTCTATTCGGGAAGCACGGATCCAC
CGGTCGCCACCATGGTGAGCAAGGGCGAGGAGCTGTTCACCGGGGTGGTGCCCATCCTGGTCGAGCTGGA
CGGCGACGTAAACGGCCACAAGTTCAGCGTGTCCGGCGAGGGCGAGGGCGATGCCACCTACGGCAAGCTG
ACCCTGAAGTTCATCTGCACCACCGGCAAGCTGCCCGTGCCCTGGCCCACCCTCGTGACCACCTTGACCT
ACGGCGTGCAGTGCTTCGCCCGCTACCCCGACCACATGAAGCAGCACGACTTCTTCAAGTCCGCCATGCC
CGAAGGCTACGTCCAGGAGCGCACCATCTTCTTCAAGGACGACGGCAACTACAAGACCCGCGCCGAGGTG
AAGTTCGAGGGCGACACCCTGGTGAACCGCATCGAGCTGAAGGGCATCGACTTCAAGGAGGACGGCAACA
TCCTGGGGCACAAGCTGGAGTACAACTACAACAGCCACAAGGTCTATATCACCGCCGACAAGCAGAAGAA
CGGCATCAAGGTGAACTTCAAGACCCGCCACAACATCGAGGACGGCAGCGTGCAGCTCGCCGACCACTAC
CAGCAGAACACCCCCATCGGCGACGGCCCCGTGCTGCTGCCCGACAACCACTACCTGAGCACCCAGTCCA
AGCTGAGCAAAGACCCCAACGAGAAGCGCGATCACATGGTCCTGCTGGAGTTCGTGACCGCCGCCGGGAT
CACTCTCGGCATGGACGAGCTGTACAAGTAAGCGGCCGCGACTCTAGATCATAATCAGCCATACCAC
