>Addgene plasmid #54039 | mEmerald-Centrin2-N-10 | addgene partial sequence | sequence record 91608 | EGFP-N 5'-CGTCGCCGTCCAGCTCGACCAG-3'
CCTTGCTCACCATGGTGGCGACCGGTGGATCCGTGCTTCCCGAATAGAGGCTGGTCTTTTTCATGATGCG
CAGGAACTCTTGCTCACTGACCTCTCCATCTCCATCTCGATCAGCTTCATCAATCATTTCCTGCAGCTCC
TCATCAGTCAGGTTCTCACCCAACTCCTTGGCCACGCGTTTCAGATTTTTGAACGAAATCTTCCCAGTTT
CATCATCATCAAAGAGCTTGAAAGCTTTCAGGATTTCTTCTTTAGTATCTTTCTCAGACATTTTCTGGGT
CATCACAGTTAAAAAGTCACCAAAGTTCATTTTTCCTGTCCCTTCCTTATCAATTTCACTTATCATTTTC
TTAATTTCTTCTTTCTTGGGTTCAAAGCCCAGGGCCCTCATTGCCACCTTCAGTTCTTTAACATCTATGG
TGCCAGTTCCATCCGCATCGAAAAGATCAAAAGCTTCCCGGATCTCCTGCTTTTGCTCTTCAGTAAGCTC
AGGCTTAGGGCTCATTCTTTTTCGCTGAGAACTTGATGCCATGTTTGCCTTCTTAAAGTTGGAGGCCATG
GTGGCGGCTAGCGGATCTGACGGTTCACTAAACCAGCTCTGCTTATATAGACCTCCCACCGTACACGCCT
ACCGCCCATTTGCGTCAATGGGGCGGAGTTGTTACGACATTTTGGAAAGTCCCGTTGATTTTGGTGCCAA
AACAAACTCCCATTGACGTCAATGGGGTGGAGACTTGGAAATCCCCGTGAGTCAAACCGCTATCCACGCC
CATTGATGTACTGCCAAAACCGCATCACCATGGTAATAGCGATGACTAATACGTAGATGTACTGCCAAGT
AGGAA
