[The description below was written by a language model from this plasmid's Addgene catalogue record.]
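Description:
mEmerald-Centrin2-N-10 is a mammalian expression plasmid built on the mEmerald-N1 backbone (about 4.75 kb without the insert), designed to produce human centrin 2 (CETN2) fused to the green fluorescent protein mEmerald. The centrin 2 coding sequence sits downstream of the CMV promoter, a strong constitutive promoter widely used for high-level expression in transfected mammalian cells. The mEmerald tag is supplied by the backbone at the C terminus of the insert, so the fusion reads centrin 2 followed by mEmerald. The "N-10" in the name probably refers to the N1-style arrangement and a linker between the two partners, but the record does not describe the linker explicitly. The listed 3′ sequencing primer indicates an SV40 polyadenylation signal downstream of the fusion.

The plasmid is propagated in E. coli as a high-copy construct under kanamycin selection. It also carries a neomycin resistance marker that allows G418 selection of stably transfected mammalian cells. No feature table is provided, so the origin of replication and other backbone elements are not itemised in the record, and the cloning method is listed as unknown.

Centrin 2 is a small calcium-binding protein associated with centrioles, and the fusion is recorded as localising to centrosomes. The construct therefore serves as a fluorescent centrosome marker for live- or fixed-cell imaging, for example to follow centrosome position, number or duplication. mEmerald has an excitation peak at 487 nm and an emission peak at 509 nm, which makes it compatible with standard GFP filter sets.
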