Addgene plasmid #54039: mEmerald-Centrin2-N-10
Purpose: Localization: Centrosomes, Excitation: 487, Emission: 509
Depositing lab: Michael Davidson.
Backbone
  Vector backbone: mEmerald-N1
  Backbone size w/o insert (bp): 4750
  Vector type: Mammalian Expression
  Selectable markers: Neomycin (select with G418)
Growth in bacteria
  Bacterial resistance: Kanamycin, 50 μg/mL
  Growth temperature: 37°C
  Growth strain: DH5alpha
  Copy number: High Copy
Gene/Insert
  Gene/Insert name: Centrin2 (alt name: NM_004344.1)
  Species: H. sapiens (human)
  Entrez Gene: CETN2 (a.k.a. CALT, CEN2)
  Promoter: CMV
  Tag / fusion protein: mEmerald (C terminal on backbone)
  Cloning method: Unknown
  Sequencing primers: 5′ CMV-F; 3′ SV40pA-R
Terms and licenses: Academic/Nonprofit Terms; Industry Terms
Depositor comments: . Excitation = 487; Emission = 509. Localization data: Centrosomes
How to cite: mEmerald-Centrin2-N-10 was a gift from Michael Davidson (Addgene plasmid # 54039 ; http://n2t.net/addgene:54039 ; RRID:Addgene_54039)
